>Addgene plasmid #212947 | pcDNA3.1-AtSLAC1 6D | addgene full sequence | sequence record 421772 | Addgene NGS Result
GACGGATCGGGAGATCTCCCGATCCCCTATGGTGCACTCTCAGTACAATCTGCTCTGATGCCGCATAGTT
AAGCCAGTATCTGCTCCCTGCTTGTGTGTTGGAGGTCGCTGAGTAGTGCGCGAGCAAAATTTAAGCTACA
ACAAGGCAAGGCTTGACCGACAATTGCATGAAGAATCTGCTTAGGGTTAGGCGTTTTGCGCTGCTTCGCG
ATGTACGGGCCAGATATACGCGTTGACATTGATTATTGACTAGTTATTAATAGTAATCAATTACGGGGTC
ATTAGTTCATAGCCCATATATGGAGTTCCGCGTTACATAACTTACGGTAAATGGCCCGCCTGGCTGACCG
CCCAACGACCCCCGCCCATTGACGTCAATAATGACGTATGTTCCCATAGTAACGCCAATAGGGACTTTCC
ATTGACGTCAATGGGTGGAGTATTTACGGTAAACTGCCCACTTGGCAGTACATCAAGTGTATCATATGCC
AAGTACGCCCCCTATTGACGTCAATGACGGTAAATGGCCCGCCTGGCATTATGCCCAGTACATGACCTTA
TGGGACTTTCCTACTTGGCAGTACATCTACGTATTAGTCATCGCTATTACCATGGTGATGCGGTTTTGGC
AGTACATCAATGGGCGTGGATAGCGGTTTGACTCACGGGGATTTCCAAGTCTCCACCCCATTGACGTCAA
TGGGAGTTTGTTTTGGCACCAAAATCAACGGGACTTTCCAAAATGTCGTAACAACTCCGCCCCATTGACG
CAAATGGGCGGTAGGCGTGTACGGTGGGAGGTCTATATAAGCAGAGCTCTCTGGCTAACTAGAGAACCCA
CTGCTTACTGGCTTATCGAAATTAATACGACTCACTATAGGGAGACCCAAGCTTGGTACCATGGAGAGGA
AACAGTCAAATGCTCATTCCACTTTCGCCGACATCAATGAAGTTGAAGATGAAGCAGAGCAAGAACTGCA
ACAGCAAGAGAACAACAACAACAAGAGATTCTCTGGAAACAGAGGACCAAACCGAGGGAAACAAAGACCA
TTCAGAGGTTTTAGCAGACAGGTTTCGCTAGAGGATGGTTTCGATGTGCTCAACAGAGAATCTAGAGAAA
GAGATGACAAAAAGAGTTTACCGAGGAGTGGTCGTAGCTTTGGCGGGTTTGAATCAGGTGGAATCATCAA
CGGTGGAGATGGTCGGAAAACAGATTTTGATATGTTTAGGACTAAATCAACGCTCAGCAAACAAAAGTCT
TTATTGCCTGATATAATAAGGGAGAGAGACATTGAGAATTCTTTAAGAACTGAAGATGGTGAGACCAAAG
ATGATGATATAAATGAAAATGTTGATGCAGGAAGATACTTTGCTGCTCTTAGAGGACCTGAATTGGATGA
AGTCAAGGACAATGAAGATATTCTGCTTCCAAAAGAGGAGCAATGGCCGTTTCTCCTAAGGTTCCCAATT
GGATGCTTCGGTATCTGTTTGGGACTTAGCAGTCAAGCTGTCTTGTGGCTTGCCCTAGCGAAAAGTCCTG
CAACAAACTTTTTACACATCACACCATTGATTAACTTAGTTGTATGGCTATTTTCACTGGTAGTTTTAGT
CTCTGTGTCCTTCACTTACATACTCAAATGCATCTTCTACTTTGAAGCTGTCAAAAGAGAGTATTTTCAT
CCTGTTCGAGTCAACTTCTTCTTCGCTCCTTGGGTGGTTTGCATGTTCCTAGCCATTAGCGTACCTCCCA
TGTTCTCACCAAACCGAAAATACCTCCATCCCGCCATTTGGTGTGTTTTCATGGGTCCTTATTTCTTCCT
CGAGCTAAAGATCTACGGGCAATGGCTTTCGGGAGGGAAGAGGCGACTATGCAAAGTCGCAAACCCATCT
TCTCATCTTTCTGTTGTAGGGAATTTCGTCGGGGCCATCTTAGCTTCAAAAGTTGGATGGGATGAAGTAG
CTAAGTTTCTATGGGCAGTAGGTTTTGCACATTACTTGGTTGTGTTTGTAACACTTTATCAGAGACTTCC
CACCAGTGAAGCTCTTCCTAAAGAGCTTCATCCTGTTTACTCTATGTTCATTGCTGCCCCATCAGCAGCA
AGTATTGCTTGGAACACGATATATGGCCAATTCGACGGATGTTCAAGAACTTGCTTCTTCATTGCACTCT
TCCTATACATATCCCTAGTTGCTCGGATCAATTTCTTCACTGGATTTAAGTTCTCAGTGGCGTGGTGGTC
ATATACTTTTCCTATGACAACAGCATCCGTAGCAACAATAAAGTATGCAGAGGCAGTACCTGGTTACCCG
AGCCGGGCTCTAGCACTCACTCTTTCCTTCATTTCCACAGCGATGGTCTGCGTTTTGTTTGTCTCCACGC
TTCTCCACGCCTTTGTCTGGCAAACGTTGTTCCCAAACGATCTTGCAATTGCCATTACAAAGAGGAAACT
TACCAGGGAGAAGAAGCCTTTTAAAAGAGCTTATGACTTGAAGCGCTGGACCAAGCAGGCTCTGGCGAAG
AAAATATCTGCAGAAAAAGATTTTGAAGCAGAGGAAGAGTCGCATCACTGAGCGGCCGCTCGAGCATGCA
TCTAGAGGGCCCTATTCTATAGTGTCACCTAAATGCTAGAGCTCGCTGATCAGCCTCGACTGTGCCTTCT
AGTTGCCAGCCATCTGTTGTTTGCCCCTCCCCCGTGCCTTCCTTGACCCTGGAAGGTGCCACTCCCACTG
TCCTTTCCTAATAAAATGAGGAAATTGCATCGCATTGTCTGAGTAGGTGTCATTCTATTCTGGGGGGTGG
GGTGGGGCAGGACAGCAAGGGGGAGGATTGGGAAGACAATAGCAGGCATGCTGGGGATGCGGTGGGCTCT
ATGGCTTCTGAGGCGGAAAGAACCAGCTGGGGCTCTAGGGGGTATCCCC
[124 nt withheld, positions 2920-3043]
C
[91 nt withheld, positions 3045-3135]
A
[49 nt withheld, positions 3137-3185]
CCTTTGACGTTGGAGTCCACGTTCTTT
[37 nt withheld, positions 3213-3249]
ACCCTATCTCGGTCTATTCTTTTGATTTATAAGGGATTTTGCCGATTTCGGCCTATTGGTTAAAAAATGA
GCTGATTTAACAAAAATTTAACGCGAATTAATTCTGTGGAATGTGTGTCAGTTAGGGTGTGGAAAGTCCC
CAGGCTCCCCAGCAGGCAGAAGTATGCAAAGCATGCATCTCAATTAGTCAGCAACCAGGTGTGGAAAGTC
CCCAGGCTCCCCAGCAGGCAGAAGTATGCAAAGCATGCATCTCAATTAGTCAGCAACCATAGTCCCGCCC
CTAACTCCGCCCATCCCGCCCCTAACTCCGCCCAGTTCCGCCCATTCTCCGCCCCATGGCTGACTAATTT
TTTTTATTTATGCAGAGGCCGAGGCCGCCTCTGCCTCTGAGCTATTCCAGAAGTAGTGAGGAGGCTTTTT
TGGAGGCCTAGGCTTTTGCAAAAAGCTCCCGGGAGCTTGTATATCCATTTTCGGATCTGATCAAGAGACA
GGATGAGGATCGTTTCGCATGATTGAACAAGATGGATTGCACGCAGGTTCTCCGGCCGCTTGGGTGGAGA
GGCTATTCGGCTATGACTGGGCACAACAGACAATCGGCTGCTCTGATGCCGCCGTGTTCCGGCTGTCAGC
GCAGGGGCGCCCGGTTCTTTTTGTCAAGACCGACCTGTCCGGTGCCCTGAATGAACTGCAGGACGAGGCA
GCGCGGCTATCGTGGCTGGCCACGACGGGCGTTCCTTGCGCAGCTGTGCTCGACGTTGTCACTGAAGCGG
GAAGGGACTGGCTGCTATTGGGCGAAGTGCCGGGGCAGGATCTCCTGTCATCTCACCTTGCTCCTGCCGA
GAAAGTATCCATCATGGCTGATGCAATGCGGCGGCTGCATACGCTTGATCCGGCTACCTGCCCATTCGAC
CACCAAGCGAAACATCGCATCGAGCGAGCACGTACTCGGATGGAAGCCGGTCTTGTCGATCAGGATGATC
TGGACGAAGAGCATCAGGGGCTCGCGCCAGCCGAACTGTTCGCCAGGCTCAAGGCGCGCATGCCCGACGG
CGAGGATCTCGTCGTGACCCATGGCGATGCCTGCTTGCCGAATATCATGGTGGAAAATGGCCGCTTTTCT
GGATTCATCGACTGTGGCCGGCTGGGTGTGGCGGACCGCTATCAGGACATAGCGTTGGCTACCCGTGATA
TTGCTGAAGAGCTTGGCGGCGAATGGGCTGACCGCTTCCTCGTGCTTTACGGTATCGCCGCTCCCGATTC
GCAGCGCATCGCCTTCTATCGCCTTCTTGACGAGTTCTTCTGAGCGGGACTCTGGGGTTCGAAATGACCG
ACCAAGCGACGCCCAACCTGCCATCACGAGATTTCGATTCCACCGCCGCCTTCTATGAAAGGTTGGGCTT
CGGAATCGTTTTCCGGGACGCCGGCTGGATGATCCTCCAGCGCGGGGATCTCATGCTGGAGTTCTTCGCC
CACCCCAACTTGTTTATTGCAGCTTATAATGGTTACAAATAAAGCAATAGCATCACAAATTTCACAAATA
AAGCATTTTTTTCACTGCATTCTAGTTGTGGTTTGTCCAAACTCATCAATGTATCTTATCATGTCTGTAT
ACCGTCGACCTCTAGCTAGAGCTTGGCGTAATCATGGTCATAGCTGTTTCCTGTGTGAAATTGTTATCCG
CTCACAATTCCACACAACATACGAGCCGGAAGCATAAAGTGTAAAGCCTGGGGTGCCTAATGAGTGAGCT
AACTCACATTAATTGCGTTGCGCTCACTGCCCGCTTTCCAGTCGGGAAACCTGTCGTGCCAGCTGCATTA
ATGAATCGGCCAACGCGCGGGGAGAGGCGGTTTGCGTATTGGGCGCTCTTCCGCTTCCTCGCTCACTGAC
TCGCTGCGCTCGGTCGTTCGGCTGCGGCGAGCGGTATCAGCTCACTCAAAGGCGGTAATACGGTTATCCA
CAGAATCAGGGGATAACGCAGGAAAGAACATGTGAGCAAAAGGCCAGCAAAAGGCCAGGAACCGTAAAAA
GGCCGCGTTGCTGGCGTTTTTCCATAGGCTCCGCCCCCCTGACGAGCATCACAAAAATCGACGCTCAAGT
CAGAGGTGGCGAAACCCGACAGGACTATAAAGATACCAGGCGTTTCCCCCTGGAAGCTCCCTCGTGCGCT
CTCCTGTTCCGACCCTGCCGCTTACCGGATACCTGTCCGCCTTTCTCCCTTCGGGAAGCGTGGCGCTTTC
TCATAGCTCACGCTGTAGGTATCTCAGTTCGGTGTAGGTCGTTCGCTCCAAGCTGGGCTGTGTGCACGAA
CCCCCCGTTCAGCCCGACCGCTGCGCCTTATCCGGTAACTATCGTCTTGAGTCCAACCCGGTAAGACACG
ACTTATCGCCACTGGCAGCAGCCACTGGTAACAGGATTAGCAGAGCGAGGTATGTAGGCGGTGCTACAGA
GTTCTTGAAGTGGTGGCCTAACTACGGCTACACTAGAAGAACAGTATTTGGTATCTGCGCTCTGCTGAAG
CCAGTTACCTTCGGAAAAAGAGTTGGTAGCTCTTGATCCGGCAAACAAACCACCGCTGGTAGCGGTGGTT
TTTTTGTTTGCAAGCAGCAGATTACGCGCAGAAAAAAAGGATCTCAAGAAGATCCTTTGATCTTTTCTAC
GGGGTCTGACGCTCAGTGGAACGAAAACTCACGTTAAGGGATTTTGGTCATGAGATTATCAAAAAGGATC
TTCACCTAGATCCTTTTAAATTAAAAATGAAGTTTTAAATCAATCTAAAGTATATATGAGTAAACTTGGT
CTGACAGTTACCAATGCTTAATCAGTGAGGCACCTATCTCAGCGATCTGTCTATTTCGTTCATCCATAGT
TGCCTGACTCCCCGTCGTGTAGATAACTACGATACGGGAGGGCTTACCATCTGGCCCCAGTGCTGCAATG
ATACCGCGAGACCCACGCTCACCGGCTCCAGATTTATCAGCAATAAACCAGCCAGCCGGAAGGGCCGAGC
GCAGAAGTGGTCCTGCAACTTTATCCGCCTCCATCCAGTCTATTAATTGTTGCCGGGAAGCTAGAGTAAG
TAGTTCGCCAGTTAATAGTTTGCGCAACGTTGTTGCCATTGCTACAGGCATCGTGGTGTCACGCTCGTCG
TTTGGTATGGCTTCATTCAGCTCCGGTTCCCAACGATCAAGGCGAGTTACATGATCCCCCATGTTGTGCA
AAAAAGCGGTTAGCTCCTTCGGTCCTCCGATCGTTGTCAGAAGTAAGTTGGCCGCAGTGTTATCACTCAT
GGTTATGGCAGCACTGCATAATTCTCTTACTGTCATGCCATCCGTAAGATGCTTTTCTGTGACTGGTGAG
TACTCAACCAAGTCATTCTGAGAATAGTGTATGCGGCGACCGAGTTGCTCTTGCCCGGCGTCAATACGGG
ATAATACCGCGCCACATAGCAGAACTTTAAAAGTGCTCATCATTGGAAAACGTTCTTCGGGGCGAAAACT
CTCAAGGATCTTACCGCTGTTGAGATCCAGTTCGATGTAACCCACTCGTGCACCCAACTGATCTTCAGCA
TCTTTTACTTTCACCAGCGTTTCTGGGTGAGCAAAAACAGGAAGGCAAAATGCCGCAAAAAAGGGAATAA
GGGCGACACGGAAATGTTGAATACTCATACTCTTCCTTTTTCAATATTATTGAAGCATTTATCAGGGTTA
TTGTCTCATGAGCGGATACATATTTGAATGTATTTAGAAAAATAAACAAATAGGGGTTCCGCGCACATTT
CCCCGAAAAGTGCCACCTGACGTC
Features (pLannotate 1.2.2; 21 found; start..end, strand, type, name):
     28..80      -  misc_feature   bom (fragment): basis of mobility region from pBR322
    235..614     +  enhancer       CMV enhancer: human cytomegalovirus immediate early enhancer
    615..818     +  promoter       CMV promoter: human cytomegalovirus (CMV) immediate early promoter
    814..847     +  LTR            5' LTR (truncated) (fragment): truncated 5' long terminal repeat (LTR) from HIV-1
    863..881     +  promoter       T7 promoter: promoter for bacteriophage T7 RNA polymerase
    901..2568    +  CDS            SLAC1: SLAC1_ARATH - Also known as CDI3 From Arabidopsis thaliana (Mouse-ear cress).
   2606..2624    -  promoter       SP6 promoter: promoter for bacteriophage SP6 RNA polymerase
   2650..2874    +  polyA_signal   bGH poly(A) signal: bovine growth hormone polyadenylation signal
   2878..2899    +  promoter       SV40 promoter (fragment): SV40 enhancer and early promoter
   2920..3348    +  rep_origin     f1 ori (sequence partly withheld): f1 bacteriophage origin of replication; arrow indicates direction of (+) strand synthesis
   3362..3691    +  promoter       SV40 promoter: SV40 enhancer and early promoter
   3758..4549    +  CDS            neo: KKA2_KLEPN - Also known as kan, nptII. Experimental evidence at protein level: Swiss-Prot protein existence level 1. Resistance to kanamycin, neomycin, paromomycin, ribostamycin, butirosin and gentamicin B. From Klebsiella pneumoniae.
   4573..4731    +  CDS            ble (fragment): BLE_KLEPN - Experimental evidence at protein level: Swiss-Prot protein existence level 1. Binding protein with a strong affinity to the bleomycin family of antibiotics. Binds to CL990; an antimitotic-antibiotic compound. From Klebsiella pneumoniae.
   4726..4847    +  polyA_signal   SV40 poly(A) signal: SV40 polyadenylation signal
   4920..4936    -  protein_bind   lac operator: The lac repressor binds to the lac operator to inhibit transcription in E. coli. This inhibition can be relieved by adding lactose or isopropyl-β-D-thiogalactopyranoside (IPTG). lac repressor encoded by lacI
   4944..4974    -  promoter       lac promoter: promoter for the E. coli lac operon
   4989..5010    -  protein_bind   CAP binding site: CAP binding activates transcription in the presence of cAMP. E. coli catabolite activator protein
   5023..5115    -  CDS            lacI (fragment): lac repressor; lacI; The lac repressor binds to the lac operator to inhibit transcription in E. coli. This inhibition can be relieved by adding lactose or isopropyl-β-D-thiogalactopyranoside (IPTG).
   5298..5886    -  rep_origin     ori: high-copy-number ColE1/pMB1/pBR322/pUC origin of replication
   6057..6917    -  CDS            AmpR: β-lactamase; bla; confers resistance to ampicillin, carbenicillin, and related antibiotics
   6918..7022    -  promoter       AmpR promoter: bla
