[The description below was written by a language model from this plasmid's Addgene catalogue record and pLannotate feature annotations shown in this document.]
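Description:
pcDNA3.1-AtSLAC1 6D is a mammalian expression plasmid of about 7.05 kb built on the pcDNA3.1 backbone. It carries the Arabidopsis thaliana slow anion channel-associated 1 gene (SLAC1, also known as OZS1, CDI3 or RCD3). The roughly 1.67 kb coding sequence was inserted between KpnI and NotI sites. It sits downstream of the human cytomegalovirus immediate-early enhancer and promoter and is followed by the bovine growth hormone polyadenylation signal, an arrangement that gives strong constitutive transcription in transfected mammalian cells. T7 and SP6 promoters flank the insert; these are commonly used for in vitro transcription or as sequencing primer sites. No epitope or purification tag is annotated or listed in the record.

The "6D" designation refers to six substitutions, T62D, S65D, S107D, S124D, S146D and S152D, each replacing a serine or threonine with aspartate. Changes of this kind are generally used to mimic phosphorylation, although the record does not say so; the associated work concerns cryo-EM structures of the channel and a model for its activation.

In E. coli the plasmid replicates from a high-copy ColE1/pUC-type origin and is selected with ampicillin through the β-lactamase gene and its own promoter. An f1 origin is also present, which allows single-stranded DNA production. A separate cassette places the neomycin phosphotransferase gene under the SV40 early promoter with an SV40 polyadenylation signal, which would permit G418 selection of stably transfected mammalian cells. The remaining short annotations (fragments of an HIV-1 LTR, ble, lacI, lac promoter/operator elements and bom) appear to be backbone remnants or partial software matches, not functional parts.
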