Addgene plasmid #212947: pcDNA3.1-AtSLAC1 6D
Purpose: Vector used for expression of AtSLAC1 6D in mammalian cell
Depositing lab: Sangho Lee. Depositing organization: Sungkyunkwan University. Publication: Cryo-EM structures of the plant anion channel SLAC1 from Arabidopsis thaliana suggest a combined activation model. Lee Y, Jeong HS, Jung S, Hwang J, Le CTH, Jun SH, Du EJ, Kang K, Kim BG, Lim HH, Lee S. Nat Commun. 2023 Nov 14;14(1):7345. doi: 10.1038/s41467-023-43193-3. PubMed 37963863.
Backbone
  Vector backbone: pcDNA3.1
  Backbone size w/o insert (bp): 5383
  Total vector size (bp): 7054
  Vector type: Mammalian Expression
Growth in bacteria
  Bacterial resistance: Ampicillin, 100 μg/mL
  Growth temperature: 37°C
  Growth strain: DH5alpha
  Copy number: High Copy
Gene/Insert
  Gene/Insert name: Slow anion channel-associated 1 (alt name: SLAC1)
  Species: A. thaliana (mustard weed)
  Insert size (bp): 1671
  Mutation: T62D/S65D/S107D/S124D/S146D/S152D
  GenBank ID: BT002640
  Entrez Gene: OZS1 (a.k.a. AT1G12480, CARBON DIOXIDE INSENSITIVE 3, CDI3, F5O11.23, F5O11_23, OZONE-SENSITIVE 1, RADICAL-INDUCED CELL DEATH 3, RCD3, SLAC1, SLOW ANION CHANNEL-ASSOCIATED 1)
  Promoter: CMV
  Cloning method: Restriction Enzyme; 5′ cloning site KpnI (unknown if destroyed); 3′ cloning site NotI (unknown if destroyed)
  Sequencing primers: 5′ CGC AAA TGG GCG GTA GGC GTG; 3′ CTA GAA GGC ACA GTC GAG GC
Terms and licenses: Academic/Nonprofit Terms; Industry Terms: Not Available to Industry
How to cite: pcDNA3.1-AtSLAC1 6D was a gift from Sangho Lee (Addgene plasmid # 212947 ; http://n2t.net/addgene:212947 ; RRID:Addgene_212947)
